>Addgene plasmid #26687 | HCMV UL97 | addgene partial sequence | sequence record 32926 | 26687 with CMV-F
AACTGTTAGTGAACCGTCAGATCGCCTGGAGACGCCATCCACGCTGTTTTGACCTCCATATAAGACACCG
GGACCGATCCAGCCTCCGGGGGATCTTGGTGGCGTGAAACTCCCGCACCTCTTCGGCCAGCGCCTTGTAG
AAGCGCGTATGGCTTCTAGCTATCCTTATGACGTGCCTGACTATGCCAGCCTGGGAGGACCTTCTAGAAT
GTCCTCCGCACTTCGGTCTCGGGCTCGCTCGGCCTCGCTCGGAACGACGACTCAGGGCTGGGATCCGCCG
CCATTGCGTCGTCCCAGCAGGGCGCGCCGGCGCCAGTGGATGCGCGAAGCTGCGCAGGCCGCCGCTCAAG
CCGCGGTGCAGGCCGCGCAGGCCGCCGCCGCTCAGGTCGCCCAGGCTCACGTTGATGAAAACGAGGTCGT
GGATCTGATGGCCGACGAGGCCGGCGGCGGCGTCACCACTTTGACCACCCTGAGTTCCGTCAGCACAACC
ACCGTGCTTGGACACGCGACTTTTTCCGCATGCGTTCGAAGTGACGTGATGCGTGACGGAGAAAAAGAGG
ACGCGGCTTCGGACAAGGAGAACCTGCGTCGGCCCGTAGTGCCGTCCACGTCGTCTCGCGGCAGCGCCGC
CAGCGGCGACGGTTACCACGGCTTGCGCTGCCGCGAAACTTCGGCCATGTGGTCGTTCGAGTACGATCGC
GACGGCGACGTGACCAGCGTACGCCGCGCTCTCTTCACCGGCGGCAGCGACCCCTCGGACAGCGTGAGCG
GCGTCCGCGGTGGACGCAAACGCCCGTTGCGTCCGCCGTTGGTGTCGCTGGCCCGCACCCCGCTGTGCCG
ACGTCGTGTGGGCGGTGTGGACGCGGTGCTCGAAGAAAACGACGTGGA
