[The description below was written by a language model from this plasmid's Addgene catalogue record.]
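Description:
HCMV UL97 is a mammalian expression plasmid built on the pCGN backbone (about 5 kb without insert) that carries the UL97 open reading frame of human cytomegalovirus (HHV-5). It is propagated in E. coli as a high-copy plasmid under ampicillin selection. The record lists no mammalian selection marker, which suggests transient transfection as the likely use, although this is not stated.

The UL97 coding sequence was inserted by restriction cloning between XbaI and KpnI sites, both of which remain intact. This places it in frame behind an HA epitope tag supplied by the backbone, so the protein is produced with an N-terminal HA tag that allows detection or immunoprecipitation with anti-HA antibodies. The promoter is not explicitly named in the record. However, the recommended sequencing primers (a CMV forward primer and a beta-globin polyadenylation reverse primer) imply that the cassette is driven by a CMV promoter and terminated by a beta-globin polyA signal. According to the depositor, the UL97 sequence matches the published reference sequence, and a stretch of extra polylinker restriction sites carried over from cloning follows the stop codon (EcoRI, EcoRV, HindIII, ClaI, SalI, XhoI and others). These sites lie in the 3′ untranslated region and do not alter the protein.

UL97 encodes the conserved herpesvirus protein kinase of HCMV. The associated publication examines cyclin-dependent kinase-like activity shared among the beta- and gammaherpesvirus members of this kinase family. The construct is therefore suited to expressing tagged UL97 in mammalian cells, outside the context of infection, to study its kinase function and cellular substrates. No feature table was provided, so element positions and the remaining backbone components cannot be described here.
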