Addgene plasmid #26687: HCMV UL97
Depositing lab: Robert Kalejta. Depositing organization: University of Wisconsin, Madison. Publication: Cyclin-dependent kinase-like function is shared by the beta- and gamma- subset of the conserved herpesvirus protein kinases. Kuny CV, Chinchilla K, Culbertson MR, Kalejta RF. PLoS Pathog. 2010 . 6(9):. 10.1371/journal.ppat.1001092 PubMed 20838604.
Backbone
  Vector backbone: pCGN
  Backbone size w/o insert (bp): 5000
  Vector type: Mammalian Expression
Growth in bacteria
  Bacterial resistance: Ampicillin, 100 μg/mL
  Growth temperature: 37°C
  Growth strain: DH5alpha
  Copy number: High Copy
Gene/Insert
  Gene/Insert name: UL97
  Species: Human Cytomegalovirus (HHV-5)
  Entrez Gene: UL97
  Tag / fusion protein: HA (N terminal on backbone)
  Cloning method: Restriction Enzyme; 5′ cloning site XbaI (not destroyed); 3′ cloning site KpnI (not destroyed)
  Sequencing primers: 5′ CMV-F; 3′ Bglob-pA-R
Terms and licenses: Academic/Nonprofit Terms; Industry Terms: Not Available to Industry
Depositor comments: UL97 Accession No.: X17403 The UL97 sequence is as it is on PubMed; it was cloned into pCGN with XbaI/KpnI, but there is an addition of the following sites (in order) after the stop codon: EcoRI, EcoRV, HindIII, Bsp106I,/ClaI, HincII/AccI/SalI, XhoI, Apa/EcoO109I, DraII.
How to cite: HCMV UL97 was a gift from Robert Kalejta (Addgene plasmid # 26687 ; http://n2t.net/addgene:26687 ; RRID:Addgene_26687)
